Addgene plasmid #198197: Dimer 3 AA
Purpose: FRET calibration: Dimer construct consisting of mTurquoise2 and mVenus with a 3AA linker
Depositing lab: Christian Wahl-Schott. Publication: Protocol for deriving proximity, affinity, and stoichiometry of protein interactions using image-based quantitative two-hybrid FRET. Feldmann C, Schanzler M, Ben-Johny M, Wahl-Schott C. STAR Protoc. 2023 Jul 28;4(3):102459. doi: 10.1016/j.xpro.2023.102459. PubMed 37516972.
Backbone
  Vector backbone: pcDNA3.1+
  Backbone size w/o insert (bp): 5335
  Total vector size (bp): 6778
  Vector type: Mammalian Expression
Growth in bacteria
  Bacterial resistance: Ampicillin, 100 μg/mL
  Growth temperature: 37°C
  Growth strain: DH5alpha
  Copy number: High Copy
Gene/Insert
  Gene/Insert name: mVenus-3AA-mTurquoise2
  Species: Synthetic
  Insert size (bp): 1443
  Cloning method: Restriction Enzyme; 5′ cloning site NheI (not destroyed); 3′ cloning site ApaI (not destroyed)
  Sequencing primers: 5′ GGCTAACTAGAGAACCCACTG; 3′ GGCAACTAGAAGGCACAGTC
Terms and licenses: Academic/Nonprofit Terms; Industry Terms: Not Available to Industry
How to cite: Dimer 3 AA was a gift from Christian Wahl-Schott (Addgene plasmid # 198197 ; http://n2t.net/addgene:198197 ; RRID:Addgene_198197)
