[The description below was written by a language model from this plasmid's Addgene catalogue record and pLannotate feature annotations shown in this document.]
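Description:
Dimer 3 AA is a mammalian expression plasmid built on the pcDNA3.1+ backbone that encodes a tandem fusion of two monomeric Aequorea-derived fluorescent proteins, the cyan mTurquoise2 and the yellow mVenus, joined by a three-amino-acid linker. The synthetic insert of about 1.4 kb was placed between the NheI and ApaI sites of the polylinker, giving a plasmid of roughly 6.8 kb. Transcription is driven by the human cytomegalovirus immediate-early enhancer and promoter and terminated by the bovine growth hormone polyadenylation signal; a T7 promoter lies just upstream of the coding region. The catalogue names the insert mVenus-3AA-mTurquoise2, whereas the annotated sequence places mTurquoise2 first and mVenus second, separated by a nine-nucleotide gap consistent with the stated linker, so the order in the sequenced plasmid appears to be the reverse of the insert name.

The rest of the vector is standard pcDNA3.1 architecture. A high-copy ColE1/pUC-type origin and the β-lactamase gene with its own promoter support propagation and ampicillin selection in E. coli, and an f1 origin is present. An SV40 early promoter drives the neomycin phosphotransferase gene, followed by an SV40 polyadenylation signal, allowing G418 selection of stably transfected mammalian cells. Short annotated fragments (HIV-1 LTR, ble, lacI, bom) are likely partial matches or backbone remnants rather than functional elements.

The construct serves as a FRET calibration standard. Because donor and acceptor are covalently linked at a fixed 1:1 stoichiometry with a very short spacer, it provides a reference of defined, reproducible FRET efficiency for calibrating image-based quantitative two-hybrid FRET measurements of protein proximity, affinity and stoichiometry.
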