Features (pLannotate 1.2.2; 21 found; start..end, strand, type, name):
     28..80      -  misc_feature   bom (fragment): basis of mobility region from pBR322
    235..614     +  enhancer       CMV enhancer: human cytomegalovirus immediate early enhancer
    615..818     +  promoter       CMV promoter: human cytomegalovirus (CMV) immediate early promoter
    814..847     +  LTR            5' LTR (truncated) (fragment): truncated 5' long terminal repeat (LTR) from HIV-1
    863..881     +  promoter       T7 promoter: promoter for bacteriophage T7 RNA polymerase
    901..1617    +  CDS            mTurquoise2: mTurquoise2 is a basic (constitutively fluorescent) cyan fluorescent protein published in 2012, derived from Aequorea victoria. It is reported to be a rapidly-maturing monomer with very low acid sensitivity.
   1627..2346    +  CDS            mVenus: Venus YFP with monomerizing A206K mutation (Nagai et al., 2002; Kremers et al., 2006) mammalian codon-optimized
   2378..2602    +  polyA_signal   bGH poly(A) signal: bovine growth hormone polyadenylation signal
   2606..2627    +  promoter       SV40 promoter (fragment): SV40 enhancer and early promoter
   2648..3076    +  rep_origin     f1 ori (sequence partly withheld): f1 bacteriophage origin of replication; arrow indicates direction of (+) strand synthesis
   3090..3419    +  promoter       SV40 promoter: SV40 enhancer and early promoter
   3486..4277    +  CDS            neo: KKA2_KLEPN - Also known as kan, nptII. Experimental evidence at protein level: Swiss-Prot protein existence level 1. Resistance to kanamycin, neomycin, paromomycin, ribostamycin, butirosin and gentamicin B. From Klebsiella pneumoniae.
   4301..4459    +  CDS            ble (fragment): BLE_KLEPN - Experimental evidence at protein level: Swiss-Prot protein existence level 1. Binding protein with a strong affinity to the bleomycin family of antibiotics. Binds to CL990; an antimitotic-antibiotic compound. From Klebsiella pneumoniae.
   4454..4575    +  polyA_signal   SV40 poly(A) signal: SV40 polyadenylation signal
   4648..4664    -  protein_bind   lac operator: The lac repressor binds to the lac operator to inhibit transcription in E. coli. This inhibition can be relieved by adding lactose or isopropyl-β-D-thiogalactopyranoside (IPTG). lac repressor encoded by lacI
   4672..4702    -  promoter       lac promoter: promoter for the E. coli lac operon
   4717..4738    -  protein_bind   CAP binding site: CAP binding activates transcription in the presence of cAMP. E. coli catabolite activator protein
   4751..4843    -  CDS            lacI (fragment): lac repressor; lacI; The lac repressor binds to the lac operator to inhibit transcription in E. coli. This inhibition can be relieved by adding lactose or isopropyl-β-D-thiogalactopyranoside (IPTG).
   5026..5614    -  rep_origin     ori: high-copy-number ColE1/pMB1/pBR322/pUC origin of replication
   5785..6645    -  CDS            AmpR: β-lactamase; bla; confers resistance to ampicillin, carbenicillin, and related antibiotics
   6646..6750    -  promoter       AmpR promoter: bla
>Addgene plasmid #198197 | Dimer 3 AA | addgene full sequence | sequence record 399577 | Addgene NGS Result
GACGGATCGGGAGATCTCCCGATCCCCTATGGTGCACTCTCAGTACAATCTGCTCTGATGCCGCATAGTT
AAGCCAGTATCTGCTCCCTGCTTGTGTGTTGGAGGTCGCTGAGTAGTGCGCGAGCAAAATTTAAGCTACA
ACAAGGCAAGGCTTGACCGACAATTGCATGAAGAATCTGCTTAGGGTTAGGCGTTTTGCGCTGCTTCGCG
ATGTACGGGCCAGATATACGCGTTGACATTGATTATTGACTAGTTATTAATAGTAATCAATTACGGGGTC
ATTAGTTCATAGCCCATATATGGAGTTCCGCGTTACATAACTTACGGTAAATGGCCCGCCTGGCTGACCG
CCCAACGACCCCCGCCCATTGACGTCAATAATGACGTATGTTCCCATAGTAACGCCAATAGGGACTTTCC
ATTGACGTCAATGGGTGGAGTATTTACGGTAAACTGCCCACTTGGCAGTACATCAAGTGTATCATATGCC
AAGTACGCCCCCTATTGACGTCAATGACGGTAAATGGCCCGCCTGGCATTATGCCCAGTACATGACCTTA
TGGGACTTTCCTACTTGGCAGTACATCTACGTATTAGTCATCGCTATTACCATGGTGATGCGGTTTTGGC
AGTACATCAATGGGCGTGGATAGCGGTTTGACTCACGGGGATTTCCAAGTCTCCACCCCATTGACGTCAA
TGGGAGTTTGTTTTGGCACCAAAATCAACGGGACTTTCCAAAATGTCGTAACAACTCCGCCCCATTGACG
CAAATGGGCGGTAGGCGTGTACGGTGGGAGGTCTATATAAGCAGAGCTCTCTGGCTAACTAGAGAACCCA
CTGCTTACTGGCTTATCGAAATTAATACGACTCACTATAGGGAGACCCAAGCTGGCTAGCATGGTGAGCA
AGGGCGAGGAGCTGTTCACCGGGGTGGTGCCCATCCTGGTCGAGCTGGACGGCGACGTAAACGGCCACAA
GTTCAGCGTGTCCGGCGAGGGCGAGGGCGATGCCACCTACGGCAAGCTGACCCTGAAGTTCATCTGCACC
ACCGGCAAGCTGCCCGTGCCCTGGCCCACCCTCGTGACCACCCTGTCCTGGGGCGTGCAGTGCTTCGCCC
GCTACCCCGACCACATGAAGCAGCACGACTTCTTCAAGTCCGCCATGCCCGAAGGCTACGTCCAGGAGCG
CACCATCTTCTTCAAGGACGACGGCAACTACAAGACCCGCGCCGAGGTGAAGTTCGAGGGCGACACCCTG
GTGAACCGCATCGAGCTGAAGGGCATCGACTTCAAGGAGGACGGCAACATCCTGGGGCACAAGCTGGAGT
ACAACTACTTTAGCGACAACGTCTATATCACCGCCGACAAGCAGAAGAACGGCATCAAGGCCAACTTCAA
GATCCGCCACAACATCGAGGACGGCGGCGTGCAGCTCGCCGACCACTACCAGCAGAACACCCCCATCGGC
GACGGCCCCGTGCTGCTGCCCGACAACCACTACCTGAGCACCCAGTCCAAGCTGAGCAAAGACCCCAACG
AGAAGCGCGATCACATGGTCCTGCTGGAGTTCGTGACCGCCGCCGGGATCACTCTCGGCATGGACGAGCT
GTACAAGGGATCCGGAATGGTGAGCAAGGGCGAGGAGCTGTTCACCGGGGTGGTGCCCATCCTGGTCGAG
CTGGACGGCGACGTAAACGGCCACAAGTTCAGCGTGTCCGGCGAGGGCGAGGGCGATGCCACCTACGGCA
AGCTGACCCTGAAGCTGATCTGCACCACCGGCAAGCTGCCCGTGCCCTGGCCCACCCTCGTGACCACCCT
GGGCTACGGCCTGCAGTGCTTCGCCCGCTACCCCGACCACATGAAGCAGCACGACTTCTTCAAGTCCGCC
ATGCCCGAAGGCTACGTCCAGGAGCGCACCATCTTCTTCAAGGACGACGGCAACTACAAGACCCGCGCCG
AGGTGAAGTTCGAGGGCGACACCCTGGTGAACCGCATCGAGCTGAAGGGCATCGACTTCAAGGAGGACGG
CAACATCCTGGGGCACAAGCTGGAGTACAACTACAACAGCCACAACGTCTATATCACCGCCGACAAGCAG
AAGAACGGCATCAAGGCCAACTTCAAGATCCGCCACAACATCGAGGACGGCGGCGTGCAGCTCGCCGACC
ACTACCAGCAGAACACCCCCATCGGCGACGGCCCCGTGCTGCTGCCCGACAACCACTACCTGAGCTACCA
GTCCAAGCTGAGCAAAGACCCCAACGAGAAGCGCGATCACATGGTCCTGCTGGAGTTCGTGACCGCCGCC
GGGATCACTCTCGGCATGGACGAGCTGTACAAGTAAGGGCCCGTTTAAACCCGCTGATCAGCCTCGACTG
TGCCTTCTAGTTGCCAGCCATCTGTTGTTTGCCCCTCCCCCGTGCCTTCCTTGACCCTGGAAGGTGCCAC
TCCCACTGTCCTTTCCTAATAAAATGAGGAAATTGCATCGCATTGTCTGAGTAGGTGTCATTCTATTCTG
GGGGGTGGGGTGGGGCAGGACAGCAAGGGGGAGGATTGGGAAGACAATAGCAGGCATGCTGGGGATGCGG
TGGGCTCTATGGCTTCTGAGGCGGAAAGAACCAGCTGGGGCTCTAGGGGGTATCCCC
[124 nt withheld, positions 2648-2771]
C
[91 nt withheld, positions 2773-2863]
A
[49 nt withheld, positions 2865-2913]
CCTTTGACGTTGGAGTCCACGTTCTTT
[37 nt withheld, positions 2941-2977]
ACCCTATCTCGGTCTATTCTTTTGATTTATAAGGGATTTTGCCGATTTCGGCCTATTGGTTAAAAAATGA
GCTGATTTAACAAAAATTTAACGCGAATTAATTCTGTGGAATGTGTGTCAGTTAGGGTGTGGAAAGTCCC
CAGGCTCCCCAGCAGGCAGAAGTATGCAAAGCATGCATCTCAATTAGTCAGCAACCAGGTGTGGAAAGTC
CCCAGGCTCCCCAGCAGGCAGAAGTATGCAAAGCATGCATCTCAATTAGTCAGCAACCATAGTCCCGCCC
CTAACTCCGCCCATCCCGCCCCTAACTCCGCCCAGTTCCGCCCATTCTCCGCCCCATGGCTGACTAATTT
TTTTTATTTATGCAGAGGCCGAGGCCGCCTCTGCCTCTGAGCTATTCCAGAAGTAGTGAGGAGGCTTTTT
TGGAGGCCTAGGCTTTTGCAAAAAGCTCCCGGGAGCTTGTATATCCATTTTCGGATCTGATCAAGAGACA
GGATGAGGATCGTTTCGCATGATTGAACAAGATGGATTGCACGCAGGTTCTCCGGCCGCTTGGGTGGAGA
GGCTATTCGGCTATGACTGGGCACAACAGACAATCGGCTGCTCTGATGCCGCCGTGTTCCGGCTGTCAGC
GCAGGGGCGCCCGGTTCTTTTTGTCAAGACCGACCTGTCCGGTGCCCTGAATGAACTGCAGGACGAGGCA
GCGCGGCTATCGTGGCTGGCCACGACGGGCGTTCCTTGCGCAGCTGTGCTCGACGTTGTCACTGAAGCGG
GAAGGGACTGGCTGCTATTGGGCGAAGTGCCGGGGCAGGATCTCCTGTCATCTCACCTTGCTCCTGCCGA
GAAAGTATCCATCATGGCTGATGCAATGCGGCGGCTGCATACGCTTGATCCGGCTACCTGCCCATTCGAC
CACCAAGCGAAACATCGCATCGAGCGAGCACGTACTCGGATGGAAGCCGGTCTTGTCGATCAGGATGATC
TGGACGAAGAGCATCAGGGGCTCGCGCCAGCCGAACTGTTCGCCAGGCTCAAGGCGCGCATGCCCGACGG
CGAGGATCTCGTCGTGACCCATGGCGATGCCTGCTTGCCGAATATCATGGTGGAAAATGGCCGCTTTTCT
GGATTCATCGACTGTGGCCGGCTGGGTGTGGCGGACCGCTATCAGGACATAGCGTTGGCTACCCGTGATA
TTGCTGAAGAGCTTGGCGGCGAATGGGCTGACCGCTTCCTCGTGCTTTACGGTATCGCCGCTCCCGATTC
GCAGCGCATCGCCTTCTATCGCCTTCTTGACGAGTTCTTCTGAGCGGGACTCTGGGGTTCGAAATGACCG
ACCAAGCGACGCCCAACCTGCCATCACGAGATTTCGATTCCACCGCCGCCTTCTATGAAAGGTTGGGCTT
CGGAATCGTTTTCCGGGACGCCGGCTGGATGATCCTCCAGCGCGGGGATCTCATGCTGGAGTTCTTCGCC
CACCCCAACTTGTTTATTGCAGCTTATAATGGTTACAAATAAAGCAATAGCATCACAAATTTCACAAATA
AAGCATTTTTTTCACTGCATTCTAGTTGTGGTTTGTCCAAACTCATCAATGTATCTTATCATGTCTGTAT
ACCGTCGACCTCTAGCTAGAGCTTGGCGTAATCATGGTCATAGCTGTTTCCTGTGTGAAATTGTTATCCG
CTCACAATTCCACACAACATACGAGCCGGAAGCATAAAGTGTAAAGCCTGGGGTGCCTAATGAGTGAGCT
AACTCACATTAATTGCGTTGCGCTCACTGCCCGCTTTCCAGTCGGGAAACCTGTCGTGCCAGCTGCATTA
ATGAATCGGCCAACGCGCGGGGAGAGGCGGTTTGCGTATTGGGCGCTCTTCCGCTTCCTCGCTCACTGAC
TCGCTGCGCTCGGTCGTTCGGCTGCGGCGAGCGGTATCAGCTCACTCAAAGGCGGTAATACGGTTATCCA
CAGAATCAGGGGATAACGCAGGAAAGAACATGTGAGCAAAAGGCCAGCAAAAGGCCAGGAACCGTAAAAA
GGCCGCGTTGCTGGCGTTTTTCCATAGGCTCCGCCCCCCTGACGAGCATCACAAAAATCGACGCTCAAGT
CAGAGGTGGCGAAACCCGACAGGACTATAAAGATACCAGGCGTTTCCCCCTGGAAGCTCCCTCGTGCGCT
CTCCTGTTCCGACCCTGCCGCTTACCGGATACCTGTCCGCCTTTCTCCCTTCGGGAAGCGTGGCGCTTTC
TCATAGCTCACGCTGTAGGTATCTCAGTTCGGTGTAGGTCGTTCGCTCCAAGCTGGGCTGTGTGCACGAA
CCCCCCGTTCAGCCCGACCGCTGCGCCTTATCCGGTAACTATCGTCTTGAGTCCAACCCGGTAAGACACG
ACTTATCGCCACTGGCAGCAGCCACTGGTAACAGGATTAGCAGAGCGAGGTATGTAGGCGGTGCTACAGA
GTTCTTGAAGTGGTGGCCTAACTACGGCTACACTAGAAGAACAGTATTTGGTATCTGCGCTCTGCTGAAG
CCAGTTACCTTCGGAAAAAGAGTTGGTAGCTCTTGATCCGGCAAACAAACCACCGCTGGTAGCGGTGGTT
TTTTTGTTTGCAAGCAGCAGATTACGCGCAGAAAAAAAGGATCTCAAGAAGATCCTTTGATCTTTTCTAC
GGGGTCTGACGCTCAGTGGAACGAAAACTCACGTTAAGGGATTTTGGTCATGAGATTATCAAAAAGGATC
TTCACCTAGATCCTTTTAAATTAAAAATGAAGTTTTAAATCAATCTAAAGTATATATGAGTAAACTTGGT
CTGACAGTTACCAATGCTTAATCAGTGAGGCACCTATCTCAGCGATCTGTCTATTTCGTTCATCCATAGT
TGCCTGACTCCCCGTCGTGTAGATAACTACGATACGGGAGGGCTTACCATCTGGCCCCAGTGCTGCAATG
ATACCGCGAGACCCACGCTCACCGGCTCCAGATTTATCAGCAATAAACCAGCCAGCCGGAAGGGCCGAGC
GCAGAAGTGGTCCTGCAACTTTATCCGCCTCCATCCAGTCTATTAATTGTTGCCGGGAAGCTAGAGTAAG
TAGTTCGCCAGTTAATAGTTTGCGCAACGTTGTTGCCATTGCTACAGGCATCGTGGTGTCACGCTCGTCG
TTTGGTATGGCTTCATTCAGCTCCGGTTCCCAACGATCAAGGCGAGTTACATGATCCCCCATGTTGTGCA
AAAAAGCGGTTAGCTCCTTCGGTCCTCCGATCGTTGTCAGAAGTAAGTTGGCCGCAGTGTTATCACTCAT
GGTTATGGCAGCACTGCATAATTCTCTTACTGTCATGCCATCCGTAAGATGCTTTTCTGTGACTGGTGAG
TACTCAACCAAGTCATTCTGAGAATAGTGTATGCGGCGACCGAGTTGCTCTTGCCCGGCGTCAATACGGG
ATAATACCGCGCCACATAGCAGAACTTTAAAAGTGCTCATCATTGGAAAACGTTCTTCGGGGCGAAAACT
CTCAAGGATCTTACCGCTGTTGAGATCCAGTTCGATGTAACCCACTCGTGCACCCAACTGATCTTCAGCA
TCTTTTACTTTCACCAGCGTTTCTGGGTGAGCAAAAACAGGAAGGCAAAATGCCGCAAAAAAGGGAATAA
GGGCGACACGGAAATGTTGAATACTCATACTCTTCCTTTTTCAATATTATTGAAGCATTTATCAGGGTTA
TTGTCTCATGAGCGGATACATATTTGAATGTATTTAGAAAAATAAACAAATAGGGGTTCCGCGCACATTT
CCCCGAAAAGTGCCACCTGACGTC
